>Addgene plasmid #105565 | LEP-shMLL-AF9.643 | depositor full sequence | sequence record 204156 | LEP-shMLL-AF9.643 sequence 7979 bps
TGAAAGACCCCACCTGTAGGTTTGGCAAGCTAGCTTAAGTAACGCCATTTTGCAAGGCATGGAAAATACA
TAACTGAGAATAGAGAAGTTCAGATCAAGGTTAGGAACAGAGAGACAGCAGAATATGGGCCAAACAGGAT
ATCTGTGGTAAGCAGTTCCTGCCCCGGCTCAGGGCCAAGAACAGATGGTCCCCAGATGCGGTCCCGCCCT
CAGCAGTTTCTAGAGAACCATCAGATGTTTCCAGGGTGCCCCAAGGACCTGAAATGACCCTGTGCCTTAT
TTGAACTAACCAATCAGTTCGCTTCTCGCTTCTGTTCGCGCGCTTCTGCTCCCCGAGCTCAATAAAAGAG
CCCACAACCCCTCACTCGGCGCGCCAGTCCTCCGATAGACTGCGTCGCCCGGGTACCCGTATTCCCAATA
AAGCCTCTTGCTGTTTGCATCCGAATCGTGGACTCGCTGATCCTTGGGAGGGTCTCCTCAGATTGATTGA
CTGCCCACCTCGGGGGTCTTTCATTTGGAGGTTCCACCGAGATTTGGAGACCCCTGCCCAGGGACCACCG
ACCCCCCCGCCGGGAGGTAAGCTGGCCAGCGGTCGTTTCGTGTCTGTCTCTGTCTTTGTGCGTGTTTGTG
CCGGCATCTAATGTTTGCGCCTGCGTCTGTACTAGTTAGCTAACTAGCTCTGTATCTGGCGGACCCGTGG
TGGAACTGACGAGTTCTGAACACCCGGCCGCAACCCTGGGAGACGTCCCAGGGACTTTGGGGGCCGTTTT
TGTGGCCCGACCTGAGGAAGGGAGTCGATGTGGAATCCGACCCCGTCAGGATATGTGGTTCTGGTAGGAG
ACGAGAACCTAAAACAGTTCCCGCCTCCGTCTGAATTTTTGCTTTCGGTTTGGAACCGAAGCCGCGCGTC
TTGTCTGCTGCAGCGCTGCAGCATCGTTCTGTGTTGTCTCTGTCTGACTGTGTTTCTGTATTTGTCTGAA
AATTAGGGCCAGACTGTTACCACTCCCTTAAGTTTGACCTTAGGTCACTGGAAAGATGTCGAGCGGATCG
CTCACAACCAGTCGGTAGATGTCAAGAAGAGACGTTGGGTTACCTTCTGCTCTGCAGAATGGCCAACCTT
TAACGTCGGATGGCCGCGAGACGGCACCTTTAACCGAGACCTCATCACCCAGGTTAAGATCAAGGTCTTT
TCACCTGGCCCGCATGGACACCCAGACCAGGTCCCCTACATCGTGACCTGGGAAGCCTTGGCTTTTGACC
CCCCTCCCTGGGTCAAGCCCTTTGTACACCCTAAGCCTCCGCCTCCTCTTCCTCCATCCGCCCCGTCTCT
CCCCCTTGAACCTCCTCGTTCGACCCCGCCTCGATCCTCCCTTTATCCAGCCCTCACTCCTTCTCTAGGC
GCCGGAATTAGATCTCTCGACTAGGGATAACAGGGTAATTGTTTGAATGAGGCTTCAGTACTTTACAGAA
TCGTTGCCTGCACATCTTGGAAACACTTGCTGGGATTACTTCGACTTCTTAACCCAACAGAAGGCTCGAG
AAGGTATATTGCTGTTGACAGTGAGCGATGGAGATAAGATCAAGAAGAATAGTGAAGCCACAGATGTATT
CTTCTTGATCTTATCTCCAGTGCCTACTGCCTCGGACTTCAAGGGGCTAGAATTCGAGCAATTATCTTGT
TTACTAAAACTGAATACCTTGCTATCTCTTTGATACATTTTTACAAAGCTGAATTAAAATGGTATAAATT
AAATCACTTTTTTCAATTGACGCGTGATCTAATTCTACCGGGTAGGGGAGGCGCTTTTCCCAAGGCAGTC
TGGAGCATGCGCTTTAGCAGCCCCGCTGGGCACTTGGCGCTACACAAGTGGCCTCTGGCCTCGCACACAT
TCCACATCCACCGGTAGGCGCCAACCGGCTCCGTTCTTTGGTGGCCCCTTCGCGCCACCTTCTACTCCTC
CCCTAGTCAGGAAGTTCCCCCCCGCCCCGCAGCTCGCGTCGTGCAGGACGTGACAAATGGAAGTAGCACG
TCTCACTAGTCTCGTGCAGATGGACAGCACCGCTGAGCAATGGAAGCGGGTAGGCCTTTGGGGCAGCGGC
CAATAGCAGCTTTGCTCCTTCGCTTTCTGGGCTCAGAGGCTGGGAAGGGGTGGGTCCGGGGGCGGGCTCA
GGGGCGGGCTCAGGGGCGGGGCGGGCGCCCGAAGGTCCTCCGGAGGCCCGGCATTCTGCACGCTTCAAAA
GCGCACGTCTGCCGCGCTGTTCTCCTCTTCCTCATCTCCGGGCCTTTCGACCTGCAGCCCAAGCTTACCA
TGACCGAGTACAAGCCCACGGTGCGCCTCGCCACCCGCGACGACGTCCCCAGGGCCGTACGCACCCTCGC
CGCCGCGTTCGCCGACTACCCCGCCACGCGCCACACCGTCGATCCGGACCGCCACATCGAGCGGGTCACC
GAGCTGCAAGAACTCTTCCTCACGCGCGTCGGGCTCGACATCGGCAAGGTGTGGGTCGCGGACGACGGCG
CCGCGGTGGCGGTCTGGACCACGCCGGAGAGCGTCGAAGCGGGGGCGGTGTTCGCCGAGATCGGCCCGCG
CATGGCCGAGTTGAGCGGTTCCCGGCTGGCCGCGCAGCAACAGATGGAAGGCCTCCTGGCGCCGCACCGG
CCCAAGGAGCCCGCGTGGTTCCTGGCCACCGTCGGCGTCTCGCCCGACCACCAGGGCAAGGGTCTGGGCA
GCGCCGTCGTGCTCCCCGGAGTGGAGGCGGCCGAGCGCGCCGGGGTGCCCGCCTTCCTGGAGACCTCCGC
GCCCCGCAACCTCCCCTTCTACGAGCGGCTCGGCTTCACCGTCACCGCCGACGTCGAGGTGCCCGAAGGA
CCGCGCACCTGGTGCATGACCCGCAAGCCCGGTGCCTGACGCCCGCCCCACGACCCGCAGCGCCCGACCG
AAAGGAGCGCACGACCCCATGCATCCAATTCCGCCCCCCCCCCCTAACGTTACTGGCCGAAGCCGCTTGG
AATAAGGCCGGTGTGCGTTTGTCTATATGTTATTTTCCACCATATTGCCGTCTTTTGGCAATGTGAGGGC
CCGGAAACCTGGCCCTGTCTTCTTGACGAGCATTCCTAGGGGTCTTTCCCCTCTCGCCAAAGGAATGCAA
GGTCTGTTGAATGTCGTGAAGGAAGCAGTTCCTCTGGAAGCTTCTTGAAGACAAACAACGTCTGTAGCGA
CCCTTTGCAGGCAGCGGAACCCCCCACCTGGCGACAGGTGCCTCTGCGGCCAAAAGCCACGTGTATAAGA
TACACCTGCAAAGGCGGCACAACCCCAGTGCCACGTTGTGAGTTGGATAGTTGTGGAAAGAGTCAAATGG
CTCTCCTCAAGCGTATTCAACAAGGGGCTGAAGGATGCCCAGAAGGTACCCCATTGTATGGGATCTGATC
TGGGGCCTCGGTGCACATGCTTTACATGTGTTTAGTCGAGGTTAAAAAAACGTCTAGGCCCCCCGAACCA
CGGGGACGTGGTTTTCCTTTGAAAAACACGATGATAATATGGCCACAACCATGGTGAGCAAGGGCGAGGA
GCTGTTCACCGGGGTGGTGCCCATCCTGGTCGAGCTGGACGGCGACGTAAACGGCCACAAGTTCAGCGTG
TCTGGCGAGGGCGAGGGCGATGCCACCTACGGCAAGCTGACCCTGAAGTTCATCTGCACCACCGGCAAGC
TGCCCGTGCCCTGGCCCACCCTCGTGACCACCCTGACCTACGGCGTGCAGTGCTTCAGCCGCTACCCCGA
CCACATGAAGCAGCACGACTTCTTCAAGTCCGCCATGCCCGAAGGCTACGTCCAGGAGCGCACCATCTTC
TTCAAGGACGACGGCAACTACAAGACCCGCGCCGAGGTGAAGTTCGAGGGCGACACCCTGGTGAACCGCA
TCGAGCTGAAGGGCATCGACTTCAAGGAGGACGGCAACATCCTGGGGCACAAGCTGGAGTACAACTACAA
CAGCCACAACGTCTATATCATGGCCGACAAGCAGAAGAACGGCATCAAGGCGAACTTCAAGATCCGCCAC
AACATCGAGGACGGCAGCGTGCAGCTCGCCGACCACTACCAGCAGAACACCCCCATCGGCGACGGCCCCG
TGCTGCTGCCCGACAACCACTACCTGAGCACCCAGTCCGCCCTGAGCAAAGACCCCAACGAGAAGCGCGA
TCACATGGTCCTGCTGGAGTTCGTGACCGCCGCCGGGATCACTCTCGGCATGGACGAGCTGTACAAGTAA
TGAATTAATTAAGAATTATCAAGCTTATCGATACCGTCGACCTGCAGCCAAGCTTATCGATAAAATAAAA
GATTTTATTTAGTCTCCAGAAAAAGGGGGGAATGAAAGACCCCACCTGTAGGTTTGGCAAGCTAGCTTAA
GTAACGCCATTTTGCAAGGCATGGAAAATACATAACTGAGAATAGAGAAGTTCAGATCAAGGTTAGGAAC
AGAGAGACAGCAGAATATGGGCCAAACAGGATATCTGTGGTAAGCAGTTCCTGCCCCGGCTCAGGGCCAA
GAACAGATGGTCCCCAGATGCGGTCCCGCCCTCAGCAGTTTCTAGAGAACCATCAGATGTTTCCAGGGTG
CCCCAAGGACCTGAAATGACCCTGTGCCTTATTTGAACTAACCAATCAGTTCGCTTCTCGCTTCTGTTCG
CGCGCTTCTGCTCCCCGAGCTCAATAAAAGAGCCCACAACCCCTCACTCGGCGCGCCAGTCCTCCGATAG
ACTGCGTCGCCCGGGTACCCGTGTATCCAATAAACCCTCTTGCAGTTGCATCCGACTTGTGGTCTCGCTG
TTCCTTGGGAGGGTCTCCTCTGAGTGATTGACTACCCGTCAGCGGGGGTCTTTCATGGGTAACAGTTTCT
TGAAGTTGGAGAACAACATTCTGAGGGTAGGAGTCGAATATTAAGTAATCCTGACTCAATTAGCCACTGT
TTTGAATCCACATACTCCAATACTCCTGAAATAGTTCATTATGGACAGCGCAGAAAGAGCTGGGGAGAAT
TGTGAAATTGTTATCCGCTCACAATTCCACACAACATACGAGCCGGAAGCATAAAGTGTAAAGCCTGGGG
TGCCTAATGAGTGAGCTAACTCACATTAATTGCGTTGCGCTCACTGCCCGCTTTCCAGTCGGGAAACCTG
TCGTGCCAGCTGCATTAATGAATCGGCCAACGCGCGGGGAGAGGCGGTTTGCGTATTGGGCGCTCTTCCG
CTTCCTCGCTCACTGACTCGCTGCGCTCGGTCGTTCGGCTGCGGCGAGCGGTATCAGCTCACTCAAAGGC
GGTAATACGGTTATCCACAGAATCAGGGGATAACGCAGGAAAGAACATGTGAGCAAAAGGCCAGCAAAAG
GCCAGGAACCGTAAAAAGGCCGCGTTGCTGGCGTTTTTCCATAGGCTCCGCCCCCCTGACGAGCATCACA
AAAATCGACGCTCAAGTCAGAGGTGGCGAAACCCGACAGGACTATAAAGATACCAGGCGTTTCCCCCTGG
AAGCTCCCTCGTGCGCTCTCCTGTTCCGACCCTGCCGCTTACCGGATACCTGTCCGCCTTTCTCCCTTCG
GGAAGCGTGGCGCTTTCTCATAGCTCACGCTGTAGGTATCTCAGTTCGGTGTAGGTCGTTCGCTCCAAGC
TGGGCTGTGTGCACGAACCCCCCGTTCAGCCCGACCGCTGCGCCTTATCCGGTAACTATCGTCTTGAGTC
CAACCCGGTAAGACACGACTTATCGCCACTGGCAGCAGCCACTGGTAACAGGATTAGCAGAGCGAGGTAT
GTAGGCGGTGCTACAGAGTTCTTGAAGTGGTGGCCTAACTACGGCTACACTAGAAGAACAGTATTTGGTA
TCTGCGCTCTGCTGAAGCCAGTTACCTTCGGAAAAAGAGTTGGTAGCTCTTGATCCGGCAAACAAACCAC
CGCTGGTAGCGGTGGTTTTTTTGTTTGCAAGCAGCAGATTACGCGCAGAAAAAAAGGATCTCAAGAAGAT
CCTTTGATCTTTTCTACGGGGTCTGACGCTCAGTGGAACGAAAACTCACGTTAAGGGATTTTGGTCATGA
GATTATCAAAAAGGATCTTCACCTAGATCCTTTTAAATTAAAAATGAAGTTTTAAATCAATCTAAAGTAT
ATATGAGTAAACTTGGTCTGACAGTTACCAATGCTTAATCAGTGAGGCACCTATCTCAGCGATCTGTCTA
TTTCGTTCATCCATAGTTGCCTGACTCCCCGTCGTGTAGATAACTACGATACGGGAGGGCTTACCATCTG
GCCCCAGTGCTGCAATGATACCGCGAGACCCACGCTCACCGGCTCCAGATTTATCAGCAATAAACCAGCC
AGCCGGAAGGGCCGAGCGCAGAAGTGGTCCTGCAACTTTATCCGCCTCCATCCAGTCTATTAATTGTTGC
CGGGAAGCTAGAGTAAGTAGTTCGCCAGTTAATAGTTTGCGCAACGTTGTTGCCATTGCTACAGGCATCG
TGGTGTCACGCTCGTCGTTTGGTATGGCTTCATTCAGCTCCGGTTCCCAACGATCAAGGCGAGTTACATG
ATCCCCCATGTTGTGCAAAAAAGCGGTTAGCTCCTTCGGTCCTCCGATCGTTGTCAGAAGTAAGTTGGCC
GCAGTGTTATCACTCATGGTTATGGCAGCACTGCATAATTCTCTTACTGTCATGCCATCCGTAAGATGCT
TTTCTGTGACTGGTGAGTACTCAACCAAGTCATTCTGAGAATAGTGTATGCGGCGACCGAGTTGCTCTTG
CCCGGCGTCAATACGGGATAATACCGCGCCACATAGCAGAACTTTAAAAGTGCTCATCATTGGAAAACGT
TCTTCGGGGCGAAAACTCTCAAGGATCTTACCGCTGTTGAGATCCAGTTCGATGTAACCCACTCGTGCAC
CCAACTGATCTTCAGCATCTTTTACTTTCACCAGCGTTTCTGGGTGAGCAAAAACAGGAAGGCAAAATGC
CGCAAAAAAGGGAATAAGGGCGACACGGAAATGTTGAATACTCATACTCTTCCTTTTTCAATATTATTGA
AGCATTTATCAGGGTTATTGTCTCATGAGCGGATACATATTTGAATGTATTTAGAAAAATAAACAAATAG
GGGTTCCGCGCACATTTCCCCGAAAAGTGCCACCTGACGTCTAAGAAACCATTATTATCATGACATTAAC
CTATAAAAATAGGCGTATCACGAGGCCCTTTCGTCTCGCGCGTTTCGGTGATGACGGTGAAAACCTCTGA
CACATGCAGCTCCCGGAGACGGTCACAGCTTGTCTGTAAGCGGATGCCGGGAGCAGACAAGCCCGTCAGG
GCGCGTCAGCGGGTGTTGGCGGGTGTCGGGGCTGGCTTAACTATGCGGCATCAGAGCAGATTGTACTGAG
AGTGCACCATATGCGGTGTGAAATACCGCACAGATGCGTAAGGAGAAAATACCGCATCAGGCGCCATTCG
CCATTCAGGCTGCGCAACTGTTGGGAAGGGCGATCGGTGCGGGCCTCTTCGCTATTACGCCAGCTGGCGA
AAGGGGGATGTGCTGCAAGGCGATTAAGTTGGGTAACGCCAGGGTTTTCCCAGTCACGACGTTGTAAAAC
GACGGCGCAAGGAATGGTGCATGCAAGGAGATGGCGCCCAACAGTCCCCCGGCCACGGGGCCTGCCACCA
TACCCACGCCGAAACAAGCGCTCATGAGCCCGAAGTGGCGAGCCCGATCTTCCCCATCGGTGATGTCGGC
GATATAGGCGCCAGCAACCGCACCTGTGGCGCCGGTGATGCCGGCCACGATGCGTCCGGCGTAGAGGCGA
TTAGTCCAATTTGTTAAAGACAGGATATCAGTGGTCCAGGCTCTAGTTTTGACTCAACAATATCACCAGC
TGAAGCCTATAGAGTACGAGCCATAGATAAAATAAAAGATTTTATTTAGTCTCCAGAAAAAGGGGGGAA
Features (pLannotate 1.2.2; 22 found; start..end, strand, type, name):
    579..920     +  misc_feature   MESV Ψ: packaging signal of murine embryonic stem cell virus
    987..1403    +  CDS            gag (truncated): truncated Moloney murine leukemia virus (MMLV) gag gene lacking the start codon
   1634..1760    +  ncRNA          3' miR-30a: sequence downstream of the 71-nt precursor of the human miR-30a microRNA (Zeng et al., 2002) miRNA
   1790..2289    +  promoter       PGK promoter: mouse phosphoglycerate kinase 1 promoter
   2310..2909    +  CDS            PuroR: puromycin N-acetyltransferase; pac from Streptomyces alboniger; confers resistance to puromycin
   3075..3537    +  misc_feature   IRES: internal ribosome entry site (IRES) of the encephalomyocarditis virus (EMCV)
   3551..4270    +  CDS            EGFP: the original enhanced GFP (Yang et al., 1996) mammalian codon-optimized
   4287..4313    +  misc_feature   MCS (fragment): pBluescript multiple cloning site
   4372..4886    +  LTR            3' LTR: 3' long terminal repeat from murine embryonic stem cell virus
   5048..5064    -  protein_bind   lac operator: The lac repressor binds to the lac operator to inhibit transcription in E. coli. This inhibition can be relieved by adding lactose or isopropyl-β-D-thiogalactopyranoside (IPTG). lac repressor encoded by lacI
   5072..5102    -  promoter       lac promoter: promoter for the E. coli lac operon
   5117..5138    -  protein_bind   CAP binding site: CAP binding activates transcription in the presence of cAMP. E. coli catabolite activator protein
   5151..5243    -  CDS            lacI (fragment): lac repressor; lacI; The lac repressor binds to the lac operator to inhibit transcription in E. coli. This inhibition can be relieved by adding lactose or isopropyl-β-D-thiogalactopyranoside (IPTG).
   5426..6014    -  rep_origin     ori: high-copy-number ColE1/pMB1/pBR322/pUC origin of replication
   6185..7045    -  CDS            AmpR: β-lactamase; bla; confers resistance to ampicillin, carbenicillin, and related antibiotics
   7046..7150    -  promoter       AmpR promoter: bla
   7245..7280    +  CDS            rop (fragment): Rop protein, which maintains plasmids at low copy number; rop
   7382..7481    +  misc_feature   bom (fragment): basis of mobility region from pBR322
   7487..7636    -  CDS            lacZα (fragment): LacZα fragment of β-galactosidase; lacZ fragment
   7636..7837    -  CDS            TcR (fragment): tetracycline efflux protein; tet; confers resistance to tetracycline
   7838..7936    +  CDS            env (fragment): murine leukemia virus gPr80 envelope polyprotein precursor; env; proteolytically cleaved into gp70SU and p15TM subunits
   7978..515     +  LTR            5' LTR (across the origin): 5' long terminal repeat from murine embryonic stem cell virus
