[The description below was written by a language model from this plasmid's Addgene catalogue record and pLannotate feature annotations shown in this document.]
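Description:
LEP-shMLL-AF9.643 is a 7,979 bp MSCV-based gammaretroviral RNAi vector built on the LEP backbone (MSCV-LTR–mirE-shRNA–PGK-puro-IRES-GFP). It is maintained in E. coli through a high-copy ColE1/pUC-type origin and an ampicillin resistance gene. Short remnants of lac, rop, bom, tetracycline-resistance and env sequences in the plasmid backbone are non-functional leftovers of earlier cloning. The proviral portion is bounded by murine embryonic stem cell virus 5′ and 3′ LTRs. It carries the Ψ packaging signal plus a truncated, start-codon-deficient gag segment, which together allow the genomic RNA to be packaged into viral particles when the viral proteins are supplied in trans by packaging cells.

The payload is an shRNA directed against the human MLL portion of the MLL-AF9 fusion transcript, cloned between XhoI and EcoRI sites into a miR-30-derived (mirE) microRNA scaffold. The annotation tool picked up only the 3′ miR-30a flank, not the hairpin or the 5′ flank. The 5′ LTR acts as the promoter, so the hairpin is transcribed as part of a Pol II transcript and processed by the endogenous microRNA pathway into a mature guide strand. Downstream, a mouse PGK promoter drives a bicistronic cassette in which puromycin N-acetyltransferase is followed by an EMCV IRES and EGFP. Transduced cells can therefore be selected with puromycin and also tracked or sorted by green fluorescence.

The construct is intended for stable retroviral knockdown of MLL-AF9. It was deposited in connection with a study of acute myeloid leukemia, where GFP marking lends itself to following the fate of shRNA-expressing cells.
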