Addgene plasmid #105565: LEP-shMLL-AF9.643
Purpose: retrovirally express MLL-AF9 shRNA with puro resistance and GFP marker
Depositing lab: Christopher Vakoc. Depositing organization: Cold Spring Harbor Laboratory. Publication: A TFIID-SAGA Perturbation that Targets MYB and Suppresses Acute Myeloid Leukemia. Xu Y, Milazzo JP, Somerville TDD, Tarumoto Y, Huang YH, Ostrander EL, Wilkinson JE, Challen GA, Vakoc CR. Cancer Cell. 2018 Jan 8;33(1):13-28.e8. doi: 10.1016/j.ccell.2017.12.002. PubMed 29316427.
Backbone
  Vector backbone: LEP (MSCV-LTR-mirE-shRNA-PGK-puro-IRES-GFP)
  Vector type: Mammalian Expression, Retroviral, RNAi
  Selectable markers: Puromycin
Growth in bacteria
  Bacterial resistance: Ampicillin, 100 μg/mL
  Growth temperature: 37°C
  Growth strain: NEB Stable
  Copy number: Unknown
Gene/Insert
  Gene/Insert name: shRNA targeting MLL part of MLL-AF9 fusion
  gRNA/shRNA sequence: TGCTGTTGACAGTGAGCGATGGAGATAAGATCAAGAAGAATAGTGAAGCCACAGATGTATTCTTCTTGATCTTATCTCCAGTGCCTACTGCCTCGGA
  Species: H. sapiens (human)
  Promoter: MSCV-LTR
  Cloning method: Restriction Enzyme; 5′ cloning site XhoI (unknown if destroyed); 3′ cloning site EcoRI (unknown if destroyed)
  Sequencing primers: 5′ TGT TTG AAT GAG GCT TCA GTA C
Terms and licenses: Academic/Nonprofit Terms; Industry Terms: Not Available to Industry
How to cite: LEP-shMLL-AF9.643 was a gift from Christopher Vakoc (Addgene plasmid # 105565 ; http://n2t.net/addgene:105565 ; RRID:Addgene_105565)
