>Addgene plasmid #105565 | LEP-shMLL-AF9.643 | addgene partial sequence | sequence record 204154 | Addgene Partial NGS Result
CCCGAAGGTCCTCCGGAGGCCCGGCATTCTGCACGCTTCAAAAGCGCACGTCTGCCGCGCTGTTCTCCTC
TTCCTCATCTCCGGGCCTTTCGACCTGCAGCCCAAGCTTACCATGACCGAGTACAAGCCCACGGTGCGCC
TCGCCACCCGCGACGACGTCCCCAGGGCCGTACGCACCCTCGCCGCCGCGTTCGCCGACTACCCCGCCAC
GCGCCACACCGTCGATCCGGACCGCCACATCGAGCGGGTCACCGAGCTGCAAGAACTCTTCCTCACGCGC
GTCGGGCTCGACATCGGCAAGGTGTGGGTCGCGGACGACGGCGCCGCGGTGGCGGTCTGGACCACGCCGG
AGAGCGTCGAAGCGGGGGCGGTGTTCGCCGAGATCGGCCCGCGCATGGCCGAGTTGAGCGGTTCCCGGCT
GGCCGCGCAGCAACAGATGGAAGGCCTCCTGGCGCCGCACCGGCCCAAGGAGCCCGCGTGGTTCCTGGCC
ACCGTCGGCGTCTCGCCCGACCACCAGGGCAAGGGTCTGGGCAGCGCCGTCGTGCTCCCCGGAGTGGAGG
CGGCCGAGCGCGCCGGGGTGCCCGCCTTCCTGGAGACCTCCGCGCCCCGCAACCTCCCCTTCTACGAGCG
GCTCGGCTTCACCGTCACCGCCGACGTCGAGGTGCCCGAAGGACCGCGCACCTGGTGCATGACCCGCAAG
CCCGGTGCCTGACGCCCGCCCCACGACCCGCAGCGCCCGACCGAAAGGAGCGCACGACCCCATGCATCCA
ATTCCGCCCCCCCCCCCTAACGTTACTGGCCGAAGCCGCTTGGAATAAGGCCGGTGTGCGTTTGTCTATA
TGTTATTTTCCACCATATTGCCGTCTTTTGGCAATGTGAGGGCCCGGAAACCTGGCCCTGTCTTCTTGAC
GAGCATTCCTAGGGGTCTTTCCCCTCTCGCCAAAGGAATGCAAGGTCTGTTGAATGTCGTGAAGGAAGCA
GTTCCTCTGGAAGCTTCTTGAAGACAAACAACGTCTGTAGCGACCCTTTGCAGGCAGCGGAACCCCCCAC
CTGGCGACAGGTGCCTCTGCGGCCAAAAGCCACGTGTATAAGATACACCTGCAAAGGCGGCACAACCCCA
GTGCCACGTTGTGAGTTGGATAGTTGTGGAAAGAGTCAAATGGCTCTCCTCAAGCGTATTCAACAAGGGG
CTGAAGGATGCCCAGAAGGTACCCCATTGTATGGGATCTGATCTGGGGCCTCGGTGCACATGCTTTACAT
GTGTTTAGTCGAGGTTAAAAAAACGTCTAGGCCCCCCGAACCACGGGGACGTGGTTTTCCTTTGAAAAAC
ACGATGATAATATGGCCACAACCATGGTGAGCAAGGGCGAGGAGCTGTTCACCGGGGTGGTGCCCATCCT
GGTCGAGCTGGACGGCGACGTAAACGGCCACAAGTTCAGCGTGTCTGGCGAGGGCGAGGGCGATGCCACC
TACGGCAAGCTGACCCTGAAGTTCATCTGCACCACCGGCAAGCTGCCCGTGCCCTGGCCCACCCTCGTGA
CCACCCTGACCTACGGCGTGCAGTGCTTCAGCCGCTACCCCGACCACATGAAGCAGCACGACTTCTTCAA
GTCCGCCATGCCCGAAGGCTACGTCCAGGAGCGCACCATCTTCTTCAAGGACGACGGCAACTACAAGACC
CGCGCCGAGGTGAAGTTCGAGGGCGACACCCTGGTGAACCGCATCGAGCTGAAGGGCATCGACTTCAAGG
AGGACGGCAACATCCTGGGGCACAAGCTGGAGTACAACTACAACAGCCACAACGTCTATATCATGGCCGA
CAAGCAGAAGAACGGCATCAAGGCGAACTTCAAGATCCGCCACAACATCGAGGACGGCAGCGTGCAGCTC
GCCGACCACTACCAGCAGAACACCCCCATCGGCGACGGCCCCGTGCTGCTGCCCGACAACCACTACCTGA
GCACCCAGTCCGCCCTGAGCAAAGACCCCAACGAGAAGCGCGATCACATGGTCCTGCTGGAGTTCGTGAC
CGCCGCCGGGATCACTCTCGGCATGGACGAGCTGTACAAGTAATGAATTAATTAAGAATTATCAAGCTTA
TCGATACCGTCGACCTGCAGCCAAGCTTATCGATAAAATAAAAGATTTTATTTAGTCTCCAGAAAAAGGG
GGGAATGAAAGACCCCACCTGTAGGTTTGGCAAGCTAGCTTAAGTAACGCCATTTTGCAAGGCATGGAAA
ATACATAACTGAGAATAGAGAAGTTCAGATCAAGGTTAGGAACAGAGAGACAGCAGAATATGGGCCAAAC
AGGATATCTGTGGTAAGCAGTTCCTGCCCCGGCTCAGGGCCAAGAACAGATGGTCCCCAGATGCGGTCCC
GCCCTCAGCAGTTTCTAGAGAACCATCAGATGTTTCCAGGGTGCCCCAAGGACCTGAAATGACCCTGTGC
CTTATTTGAACTAACCAATCAGTTCGCTTCTCGCTTCTGTTCGCGCGCTTCTGCTCCCCGAGCTCAATAA
AAGAGCCCACAACCCCTCACTCGGCGCGCCAGTCCTCCGATAGACTGCGTCGCCCGGGTACCCGTGTATC
CAATAAACCCTCTTGCAGTTGCATCCGACTTGTGGTCTCGCTGTTCCTTGGGAGGGTCTCCTCTGAGTGA
TTGACTACCCGTCAGCGGGGGTCTTTCATGGGTAACAGTTTCTTGAAGTTGGAGAACAACATTCTGAGGG
TAGGAGTCGAATATTAAGTAATCCTGACTCAATTAGCCACTGTTTTGAATCCACATACTCCAATACTCCT
GAAATAGTTCATTATGGACAGCGCAGAAAGAGCTGGGGAGAATTGTGAAATTGTTATCCGCTCACAATTC
CACACAACATACGAGCCGGAAGCATAAAGTGTAAAGCCTGGGGTGCCTAATGAGTGAGCTAACTCACATT
AATTGCGTTGCGCTCACTGCCCGCTTTCCAGTCGGGAAACCTGTCGTGCCAGCTGCATTAATGAATCGGC
CAACGCGCGGGGAGAGGCGGTTTGCGTATTGGGCGCTCTTCCGCTTCCTCGCTCACTGACTCGCTGCGCT
CGGTCGTTCGGCTGCGGCGAGCGGTATCAGCTCACTCAAAGGCGGTAATACGGTTATCCACAGAATCAGG
GGATAACGCAGGAAAGAACATGTGAGCAAAAGGCCAGCAAAAGGCCAGGAACCGTAAAAAGGCCGCGTTG
CTGGCGTTTTTCCATAGGCTCCGCCCCCCTGACGAGCATCACAAAAATCGACGCTCAAGTCAGAGGTGGC
GAAACCCGACAGGACTATAAAGATACCAGGCGTTTCCCCCTGGAAGCTCCCTCGTGCGCTCTCCTGTTCC
GACCCTGCCGCTTACCGGATACCTGTCCGCCTTTCTCCCTTCGGGAAGCGTGGCGCTTTCTCATAGCTCA
CGCTGTAGGTATCTCAGTTCGGTGTAGGTCGTTCGCTCCAAGCTGGGCTGTGTGCACGAACCCCCCGTTC
AGCCCGACCGCTGCGCCTTATCCGGTAACTATCGTCTTGAGTCCAACCCGGTAAGACACGACTTATCGCC
ACTGGCAGCAGCCACTGGTAACAGGATTAGCAGAGCGAGGTATGTAGGCGGTGCTACAGAGTTCTTGAAG
TGGTGGCCTAACTACGGCTACACTAGAAGAACAGTATTTGGTATCTGCGCTCTGCTGAAGCCAGTTACCT
TCGGAAAAAGAGTTGGTAGCTCTTGATCCGGCAAACAAACCACCGCTGGTAGCGGTGGTTTTTTTGTTTG
CAAGCAGCAGATTACGCGCAGAAAAAAAGGATCTCAAGAAGATCCTTTGATCTTTTCTACGGGGTCTGAC
GCTCAGTGGAACGAAAACTCACGTTAAGGGATTTTGGTCATGAGATTATCAAAAAGGATCTTCACCTAGA
TCCTTTTAAATTAAAAATGAAGTTTTAAATCAATCTAAAGTATATATGAGTAAACTTGGTCTGACAGTTA
CCAATGCTTAATCAGTGAGGCACCTATCTCAGCGATCTGTCTATTTCGTTCATCCATAGTTGCCTGACTC
CCCGTCGTGTAGATAACTACGATACGGGAGGGCTTACCATCTGGCCCCAGTGCTGCAATGATACCGCGAG
ACCCACGCTCACCGGCTCCAGATTTATCAGCAATAAACCAGCCAGCCGGAAGGGCCGAGCGCAGAAGTGG
TCCTGCAACTTTATCCGCCTCCATCCAGTCTATTAATTGTTGCCGGGAAGCTAGAGTAAGTAGTTCGCCA
GTTAATAGTTTGCGCAACGTTGTTGCCATTGCTACAGGCATCGTGGTGTCACGCTCGTCGTTTGGTATGG
CTTCATTCAGCTCCGGTTCCCAACGATCAAGGCGAGTTACATGATCCCCCATGTTGTGCAAAAAAGCGGT
TAGCTCCTTCGGTCCTCCGATCGTTGTCAGAAGTAAGTTGGCCGCAGTGTTATCACTCATGGTTATGGCA
GCACTGCATAATTCTCTTACTGTCATGCCATCCGTAAGATGCTTTTCTGTGACTGGTGAGTACTCAACCA
AGTCATTCTGAGAATAGTGTATGCGGCGACCGAGTTGCTCTTGCCCGGCGTCAATACGGGATAATACCGC
GCCACATAGCAGAACTTTAAAAGTGCTCATCATTGGAAAACGTTCTTCGGGGCGAAAACTCTCAAGGATC
TTACCGCTGTTGAGATCCAGTTCGATGTAACCCACTCGTGCACCCAACTGATCTTCAGCATCTTTTACTT
TCACCAGCGTTTCTGGGTGAGCAAAAACAGGAAGGCAAAATGCCGCAAAAAAGGGAATAAGGGCGACACG
GAAATGTTGAATACTCATACTCTTCCTTTTTCAATATTATTGAAGCATTTATCAGGGTTATTGTCTCATG
AGCGGATACATATTTGAATGTATTTAGAAAAATAAACAAATAGGGGTTCCGCGCACATTTCCCCGAAAAG
TGCCACCTGACGTCTAAGAAACCATTATTATCATGACATTAACCTATAAAAATAGGCGTATCACGAGGCC
CTTTCGTCTCGCGCGTTTCGGTGATGACGGTGAAAACCTCTGACACATGCAGCTCCCGGAGACGGTCACA
GCTTGTCTGTAAGCGGATGCCGGGAGCAGACAAGCCCGTCAGGGCGCGTCAGCGGGTGTTGGCGGGTGTC
GGGGCTGGCTTAACTATGCGGCATCAGAGCAGATTGTACTGAGAGTGCACCATATGCGGTGTGAAATACC
GCACAGATGCGTAAGGAGAAAATACCGCATCAGGCGCCATTCGCCATTCAGGCTGCGCAACTGTTGGGAA
GGGCGATCGGTGCGGGCCTCTTCGCTATTACGCCAGCTGGCGAAAGGGGGATGTGCTGCAAGGCGATTAA
GTTGGGTAACGCCAGGGTTTTCCCAGTCACGACGTTGTAAAACGACGGCGCAAGGAATGGTGCATGCAAG
GAGATGGCGCCCAACAGTCCCCCGGCCACGGGGCCTGCCACCATACCCACGCCGAAACAAGCGCTCATGA
GCCCGAAGTGGCGAGCCCGATCTTCCCCATCGGTGATGTCGGCGATATAGGCGCCAGCAACCGCACCTGT
GGCGCCGGTGATGCCGGCCACGATGCGTCCGGCGTAGAGGCGATTAGTCCAATTTGTTAAAGACAGGATA
TCAGTGGTCCAGGCTCTAGTTTTGACTCAACAATATCACCAGCTGAAGCCTATAGAGTACGAGCCATAGA
TAAAATAAAAGATTTTATTTAGTCTCCAGAAAAAGGGGGGAATGAAAGACCCCACCTGTAGGTTTGGCAA
GCTAGCTTAAGTAACGCCATTTTGCAAGGCATGGAAAATACATAACTGAGAATAGAGAAGTTCAGATCAA
GGTTAGGAACAGAGAGACAGCAGAATATGGGCCAAACAGGATATCTGTGGTAAGCAGTTCCTGCCCCGGC
TCAGGGCCAAGAACAGATGGTCCCCAGATGCGGTCCCGCCCTCAGCAGTTTCTAGAGAACCATCAGATGT
TTCCAGGGTGCCCCAAGGACCTGAAATGACCCTGTGCCTTATTTGAACTAACCAATCAGTTCGCTTCTCG
CTTCTGTTCGCGCGCTTCTGCTCCCCGAGCTCAATAAAAGAGCCCACAACCCCTCACTCGGCGCGCCAGT
CCTCCGATAGACTGCGTCGCCCGGGTACCCGTATTCCCAATAAAGCCTCTTGCTGTTTGCATCCGAATCG
TGGACTCGCTGATCCTTGGGAGGGTCTCCTCAGATTGATTGACTGCCCACCTCGGGGGTCTTTCATTTGG
AGGTTCCACCGAGATTTGGAGACCCCTGCCCAGGGACCACCGACCCCCCCGCCGGGAGGTAAGCTGGCCA
GCGGTCGTTTCGTGTCTGTCTCTGTCTTTGTGCGTGTTTGTGCCGGCATCTAATGTTTGCGCCTGCGTCT
GTACTAGTTAGCTAACTAGCTCTGTATCTGGCGGACCCGTGGTGGAACTGACGAGTTCTGAACACCCGGC
CGCAACCCTGGGAGACGTCCCAGGGACTTTGGGGGCCGTTTTTGTGGCCCGACCTGAGGAAGGGAGTCGA
TGTGGAATCCGACCCCGTCAGGATATGTGGTTCTGGTAGGAGACGAGAACCTAAAACAGTTCCCGCCTCC
GTCTGAATTTTTGCTTTCGGTTTGGAACCGAAGCCGCGCGTCTTGTCTGCTGCAGCGCTGCAGCATCGTT
CTGTGTTGTCTCTGTCTGACTGTGTTTCTGTATTTGTCTGAAAATTAGGGCCAGACTGTTACCACTCCCT
TAAGTTTGACCTTAGGTCACTGGAAAGATGTCGAGCGGATCGCTCACAACCAGTCGGTAGATGTCAAGAA
GAGACGTTGGGTTACCTTCTGCTCTGCAGAATGGCCAACCTTTAACGTCGGATGGCCGCGAGACGGCACC
TTTAACCGAGACCTCATCACCCAGGTTAAGATCAAGGTCTTTTCACCTGGCCCGCATGGACACCCAGACC
AGGTCCCCTACATCGTGACCTGGGAAGCCTTGGCTTTTGACCCCCCTCCCTGGGTCAAGCCCTTTGTACA
CCCTAAGCCTCCGCCTCCTCTTCCTCCATCCGCCCCGTCTCTCCCCCTTGAACCTCCTCGTTCGACCCCG
CCTCGATCCTCCCTTTATCCAGCCCTCACTCCTTCTCTAGGCGCCGGAATTAGATCTCTCGACTAGGGAT
AACAGGGTAATTGTTTGAATGAGGCTTCAGTACTTTACAGAATCGTTGCCTGCACATCTTGGAAACACTT
GCTGGGATTACTTCGACTTCTTAACCCAACAGAAGGCTCGAGAAGGTATATTGCTGTTGACAGTGAGCGA
TGGAGATAAGATCAAGAAGAATAGTGAAGCCACAGATGTATTCTTCTTGATCTTATCTCCAGTGCCTACT
GCCTCGGACTTCAAGGGGCTAGAATTCGAGCAATTATCTTGTTTACTAAAACTGAATACCTTGCTATCTC
TTTGATACATTTTTACAAAGCTGAATTAAAATGGTATAAATTAAATCACTTTTTTCAATTGACGCGTGAT
CTAATTCTACCGGGTAGGGGAGGCGCTTTTCCCAAGGCAGTCTGGAGCATGCGCTTTAGCAGCCCCGCTG
GGCACTTGGCGCTACACAAGTGGCCTCTGGCCTCGCACACATTCCACATCCACCGGTAGGCGCCAACCGG
CTCCGTTCTTTGGTGGCCCCTTCGCGCCACCTTCTACTCCTCCCCTAGTCAGGAAGTTCCCCCCCGCCCC
GCAGCTCGCGTCGTGCAGGACGTGACAAATGGAAGTAGCACGTCTCACTAGTCTCGTGCAGATGGACAGC
ACCGCTGAGCAATGGAAGCGGGTAGGCCTTTGGGGCAGCGGCCAATAGCAGCTTTGCTCCTTCGCTTTCT
GGGCTCAGAGGCTGGGAAGGGGTGGGTCCGGGGGCG
